Addgene plasmid #91706: pCMV-MbPylRS(DiZPK)
Purpose: express Methanosarcina barkeri pyrrolysyl-tRNA synthetase/tRNA pair in mammalian cells to incorporate the photocrosslinkers DiZPK, DiZSeK, or DiZHSeC into amber codon site on a protein of interest
Depositing lab: P. Chen. Depositing organization: Peking University. Publication: Site-specific engineering of chemical functionalities on the surface of live hepatitis D virus. Lin S, Yan H, Li L, Yang M, Peng B, Chen S, Li W, Chen PR. Angew Chem Int Ed Engl. 2013 Dec 23;52(52):13970-4. doi: 10.1002/anie.201305787. Epub 2013 Nov 12. PubMed 24222614.
Backbone
  Vector backbone: pCMV
  Vector type: Mammalian Expression
Growth in bacteria
  Bacterial resistance: Ampicillin, 100 μg/mL
  Growth temperature: 37°C
  Growth strain: DH5alpha
  Copy number: High Copy
Gene/Insert 1
  Gene/Insert name: pylS
  Species: Methanosarcina barkeri
  Insert size (bp): 1260
  Mutation: L274A, C313S
  Cloning method: Unknown
  Sequencing primers: 5′ unknown
Gene/Insert 2
  Gene/Insert name: pylT
  Species: Methanosarcina barkeri
  Cloning method: Unknown
  Sequencing primers: 5′ unknown
Terms and licenses: Academic/Nonprofit Terms; Industry Terms: Not Available to Industry
Depositor comments: Plasmid for encoding the Methanosarcina barkeri pyrrolysyl-tRNA synthetase (MbPylRS)/tRNA pair in mammalian cells which can incorporate the photocrosslinkers DiZPK, DiZSeK, or DiZHSeC into a in-frame amber codon site on a protein of interest.The aminoacyl-tRNA synthetase is engineered to recognize the UAA but not the natural native amino acids, and charge its cognate tRNA with the corresponding UAA. Then, the charged tRNA will insert the UAA at an in-frame amber codon position on a target gene.
How to cite: pCMV-MbPylRS(DiZPK) was a gift from P. Chen (Addgene plasmid # 91706 ; http://n2t.net/addgene:91706 ; RRID:Addgene_91706)
