[The description below was written by a language model from this plasmid's Addgene catalogue record and the feature table of its GenBank file.]
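Description:
pCMV-MbPylRS(DiZPK) is a 7.2 kb mammalian expression plasmid that supplies an orthogonal aminoacyl-tRNA synthetase/tRNA pair for genetic code expansion. It is maintained in E. coli through a high-copy ColE1/pUC-type origin with ampicillin selection (AmpR, beta-lactamase), and it also carries an f1 phage origin. For mammalian cells it contains a hygromycin resistance gene driven by the SV40 enhancer/early promoter and terminated by the SV40 poly(A) signal. The embedded SV40 origin would allow episomal replication in cells expressing large T antigen.

The payload consists of two Methanosarcina barkeri genes. The first, pylS, is a 1260 bp insert encoding pyrrolysyl-tRNA synthetase with the substitutions L274A and C313S, which retune the enzyme to accept the diazirine-bearing photocrosslinking amino acids DiZPK, DiZSeK or DiZHSeC rather than natural amino acids. The second, pylT, encodes its cognate amber-suppressor tRNA. Neither insert is annotated in the feature table. However, the unannotated gap between a Kozak consensus downstream of the CMV enhancer/promoter (with an intervening SP6 promoter) and the bGH polyadenylation signal matches the size and position expected for the synthetase coding region. A human U6 RNA polymerase III promoter in reverse orientation near the AmpR cassette is the likely driver of the tRNA, although the record does not state this explicitly.

When co-transfected with a target gene carrying an in-frame amber codon, and with the unnatural amino acid supplied, the synthetase charges the tRNA and the crosslinker is inserted at that site. This supports site-specific photocrosslinking of a protein of interest. The associated publication applied this kind of site-specific chemical engineering to the surface of live hepatitis D virus.
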