LOCUS       Exported 7238 bp ds-DNA circular SYN 12-MAY-2021
DEFINITION  express Methanosarcina barkeri pyrrolysyl-tRNA synthetase/tRNA pair
            in mammalian cells to incorporate the photocrosslinkers DiZPK,
            DiZSeK, or DiZHSeC into amber codon site on a protein of interest.
ACCESSION   .
VERSION     .
KEYWORDS    pCMV-MbPylRS(DiZPK)
SOURCE      synthetic DNA construct
  ORGANISM  synthetic DNA construct
REFERENCE   1 (bases 1 to 7238)
  AUTHORS   Lin S, Yan H, Li L, Yang M, Peng B, Chen S, Li W, Chen PR
  TITLE     Site-specific engineering of chemical functionalities on the surface
            of live hepatitis D virus.
  JOURNAL   Angew Chem Int Ed Engl. 2013 Dec 23;52(52):13970-4. doi:
            10.1002/anie.201305787. Epub 2013 Nov 12.
  PUBMED    24222614
REFERENCE   2 (bases 1 to 7238)
  AUTHORS   .
  TITLE     Direct Submission
  JOURNAL   Exported May 12, 2021 from SnapGene Server 1.1.58
            http://www.snapgene.com
FEATURES             Location/Qualifiers
     source          1..7238
                     /organism="synthetic DNA construct"
                     /mol_type="other DNA"
     enhancer        63..442
                     /label=CMV enhancer
                     /note="human cytomegalovirus immediate early enhancer"
     promoter        443..646
                     /label=CMV promoter
                     /note="human cytomegalovirus (CMV) immediate early
                     promoter"
     primer_bind     597..617
                     /label=CMV-F
                     /note="Human CMV immediate early promoter, forward primer"
     primer_bind     643..667
                     /label=LNCX
                     /note="Human CMV promoter, forward primer"
     promoter        877..895
                     /label=SP6 promoter
                     /note="promoter for bacteriophage SP6 RNA polymerase"
     primer_bind     877..894
                     /label=SP6
                     /note="SP6 promoter, forward primer"
     primer_bind     908..927
                     /label=pMT2-F
                     /note="Synthetic intron, forward primer"
     regulatory      960..969
                     /regulatory_class="other"
                     /note="vertebrate consensus sequence for strong initiation
                     of translation (Kozak, 1987)"
     primer_bind     complement(2239..2256)
                     /label=BGH-rev
                     /note="Bovine growth hormone terminator, reverse primer.
                     Also called BGH reverse"
     polyA_signal    2245..2469
                     /label=bGH poly(A) signal
                     /note="bovine growth hormone polyadenylation signal"
     rep_origin      2515..2943
                     /direction=RIGHT
                     /label=f1 ori
                     /note="f1 bacteriophage origin of replication; arrow
                     indicates direction of (+) strand synthesis"
     primer_bind     complement(2602..2621)
                     /label=F1ori-R
                     /note="F1 origin, reverse primer"
     primer_bind     2812..2833
                     /label=F1ori-F
                     /note="F1 origin, forward primer"
     primer_bind     complement(2952..2972)
                     /label=pBABE 3'
                     /note="SV40 enhancer, reverse primer for pBABE vectors"
     promoter        2957..3286
                     /label=SV40 promoter
                     /note="SV40 enhancer and early promoter"
     rep_origin      3137..3272
                     /label=SV40 ori
                     /note="SV40 origin of replication"
     primer_bind     3199..3218
                     /label=SV40pro-F
                     /note="SV40 promoter/origin, forward primer"
     CDS             3335..4360
                     /codon_start=1
                     /gene="aph(4)-Ia"
                     /product="aminoglycoside phosphotransferase from E. coli"
                     /label=HygR
                     /note="confers resistance to hygromycin"
                     /translation="MKKPELTATSVEKFLIEKFDSVSDLMQLSEGEESRAFSFDVGGRG
                     YVLRVNSCADGFYKDRYVYRHFASAALPIPEVLDIGEFSESLTYCISRRAQGVTLQDLP
                     ETELPAVLQPVAEAMDAIAAADLSQTSGFGPFGPQGIGQYTTWRDFICAIADPHVYHWQ
                     TVMDDTVSASVAQALDELMLWAEDCPEVRHLVHADFGSNNVLTDNGRITAVIDWSEAMF
                     GDSQYEVANIFFWRPWLACMEQQTRYFERRHPELAGSPRLRAYMLRIGLDQLYQSLVDG
                     NFDDAAWAQGRCDAIVRSGAGTVGRTQIARRSAAVWTDGCVEVLADSGNRRPSTRPRAK
                     E"
     polyA_signal    4490..4611
                     /label=SV40 poly(A) signal
                     /note="SV40 polyadenylation signal"
     primer_bind     complement(4527..4546)
                     /label=SV40pA-R
                     /note="SV40 polyA, reverse primer"
     primer_bind     4581..4600
                     /label=EBV-rev
                     /note="SV40 polyA terminator, reverse primer"
     primer_bind     complement(4660..4676)
                     /label=M13 rev
                     /note="common sequencing primer, one of multiple similar
                     variants"
     primer_bind     complement(4660..4676)
                     /label=M13 Reverse
                     /note="In lacZ gene. Also called M13-rev"
     primer_bind     complement(4673..4695)
                     /label=M13/pUC Reverse
                     /note="In lacZ gene"
     protein_bind    4684..4700
                     /label=lac operator
                     /bound_moiety="lac repressor encoded by lacI"
                     /note="The lac repressor binds to the lac operator to
                     inhibit transcription in E. coli. This inhibition can be
                     relieved by adding lactose or
                     isopropyl-beta-D-thiogalactopyranoside (IPTG)."
     promoter        complement(4708..4738)
                     /label=lac promoter
                     /note="promoter for the E. coli lac operon"
     protein_bind    4753..4774
                     /label=CAP binding site
                     /bound_moiety="E. coli catabolite activator protein"
                     /note="CAP binding activates transcription in the presence
                     of cAMP."
     primer_bind     complement(4891..4908)
                     /label=L4440
                     /note="L4440 vector, forward primer"
     rep_origin      complement(5062..5650)
                     /direction=LEFT
                     /label=ori
                     /note="high-copy-number ColE1/pMB1/pBR322/pUC origin of
                     replication"
     primer_bind     complement(5142..5161)
                     /label=pBR322ori-F
                     /note="pBR322 origin, forward primer"
     CDS             complement(5821..6681)
                     /codon_start=1
                     /gene="bla"
                     /product="beta-lactamase"
                     /label=AmpR
                     /note="confers resistance to ampicillin, carbenicillin, and
                     related antibiotics"
                     /translation="MSIQHFRVALIPFFAAFCLPVFAHPETLVKVKDAEDQLGARVGYI
                     ELDLNSGKILESFRPEERFPMMSTFKVLLCGAVLSRIDAGQEQLGRRIHYSQNDLVEYS
                     PVTEKHLTDGMTVRELCSAAITMSDNTAANLLLTTIGGPKELTAFLHNMGDHVTRLDRW
                     EPELNEAIPNDERDTTMPVAMATTLRKLLTGELLTLASRQQLIDWMEADKVAGPLLRSA
                     LPAGWFIADKSGAGERGSRGIIAALGPDGKPSRIVVIYTTGSQATMDERNRQIAEIGAS
                     LIKHW"
     primer_bind     6444..6463
                     /label=Amp-R
                     /note="Ampicillin resistance gene, reverse primer"
     promoter        complement(6682..6786)
                     /gene="bla"
                     /label=AmpR promoter
     promoter        complement(6884..7124)
                     /label=U6 promoter
                     /note="RNA polymerase III promoter for human U6 snRNA"
     primer_bind     complement(6934..6953)
                     /label=LKO.1 5'
                     /note="Human U6 promoter, forward primer"
     primer_bind     complement(7104..7124)
                     /label=hU6-F
                     /note="Human U6 promoter, forward primer"
ORIGIN
        1 gttgtatcta tatcataata tgtacattta tattggctca tgtccaatat gaccgccatg
       61 ttggcattga ttattgacta gttattaata gtaatcaatt acggggtcat tagttcatag
      121 cccatatatg gagttccgcg ttacataact tacggtaaat ggcccgcctg gctgaccgcc
      181 caacgacccc cgcccattga cgtcaataat gacgtatgtt cccatagtaa cgccaatagg
      241 gactttccat tgacgtcaat gggtggagta tttacggtaa actgcccact tggcagtaca
      301 tcaagtgtat catatgccaa gtccgccccc tattgacgtc aatgacggta aatggcccgc
      361 ctggcattat gcccagtaca tgaccttacg ggactttcct acttggcagt acatctacgt
      421 attagtcatc gctattacca tggtgatgcg gttttggcag tacaccaatg ggcgtggata
      481 gcggtttgac tcacggggat ttccaagtct ccaccccatt gacgtcaatg ggagtttgtt
      541 ttggcaccaa aatcaacggg actttccaaa atgtcgtaat aaccccgccc cgttgacgca
      601 aatgggcggt aggcgtgtac ggtgggaggt ctatataagc agagctcgtt tagtgaaccg
      661 tcagatcgcc tggagacgcc atccacgctg ttttgacctc catagaagac accgggaccg
      721 atccagcctc cgcggccggg aacggtgcat tggaacgcgg attccccgtg ccaagagtga
      781 cgtaagtacc gcctatagag tctataggcc cacccccttg gcttcgttag aacgcggcta
      841 caattaatac ataaccttat gtatcataca catacgattt aggtgacact atagaataac
      901 atccactttg cctttctctc cacaggtgtc cactcccagg tccaactgca cggaagcttg
      961 ccaccatgga taaaaaacca ttagatgttt taatatctgc gaccgggctc tggatgtcca
     1021 ggactggcac gctccacaaa atcaagcacc atgaggtctc aagaagtaaa atatacattg
     1081 aaatggcgtg tggagaccat cttgttgtga ataattccag gagttgtaga acagccagag
     1141 cattcagaca tcataagtac agaaaaacct gcaaacgatg tagggtttcg gacgaggata
     1201 tcaataattt tctcacaaga tcaaccgaaa gcaaaaacag tgtgaaagtt agggtagttt
     1261 ctgctccaaa ggtcaaaaaa gctatgccga aatcagtttc aagggctccg aagcctctgg
     1321 aaaattctgt ttctgcaaag gcatcaacga acacatccag atctgtacct tcgcctgcaa
     1381 aatcaactcc aaattcgtct gttcccgcat cggctcctgc tccttcactt acaagaagcc
     1441 agcttgatag ggttgaggct ctcttaagtc cagaggataa aatttctcta aatatggcaa
     1501 agcctttcag ggaacttgag cctgaacttg tgacaagaag aaaaaacgat tttcagcggc
     1561 tctataccaa tgatagagaa gactacctcg gtaaactcga acgtgatatt acgaaatttt
     1621 tcgtagaccg gggttttctg gagataaagt ctcctatcct tattccggcg gaatacgtgg
     1681 agagaatggg tattaataat gatactgaac tttcaaaaca gatcttccgg gtggataaaa
     1741 atctctgctt gaggccaatg cttgccccga ctctgtataa ctatgcgcga aaactcgata
     1801 ggattttacc aggcccaata aaaattttcg aagtcggacc ttgttaccgg aaagagtctg
     1861 acggcaaaga gcacctggaa gaatttacta tggtgaactt cagtcagatg ggttcgggat
     1921 gtactcggga aaatcttgaa gctctcatca aagagtttct ggactatctg gaaatcgact
     1981 tcgaaatcgt aggagattcc tgtatggtct ttggggatac tcttgatata atgcacgggg
     2041 acctggagct ttcttcggca gtcgtcgggc cagtttctct tgatagagaa tggggtattg
     2101 acaaaccatg gataggtgca ggttttggtc ttgaacgctt gctcaaggtt atgcacggct
     2161 ttaaaaacat taagagggca tcaaggtccg aatcttacta taatgggatt tcaaccaatc
     2221 tataaacccg ctgatcagcc tcgactgtgc cttctagttg ccagccatct gttgtttgcc
     2281 cctcccccgt gccttccttg accctggaag gtgccactcc cactgtcctt tcctaataaa
     2341 atgaggaaat tgcatcgcat tgtctgagta ggtgtcattc tattctgggg ggtggggtgg
     2401 ggcaggacag caagggggag gattgggaag acaatagcag gcatgctggg gatgcggtgg
     2461 gctctatggc ttctgaggcg gaaagaacca gctggggctc tagggggtat ccccnnnnnn
     2521 nnnnnnnnnn nnnnnnnnnn nnnnnnnnnn nnnnnnnnnn nnnnnnnnnn nnnnnnnnnn
     2581 nnnnnnnnnn nnnnnnnnnn nnnnnnnnnn nnnnnnnnnn nnnnnnnnnn nnnnnnnncn
     2641 nnnnnnnnnn nnnnnnnnnn nnnnnnnnnn nnnnnnnnnn nnnnnnnnnn nnnnnnnnnn
     2701 nnnnnnnnnn nnnnnnnnnn nnnnnnnnnn annnnnnnnn nnnnnnnnnn nnnnnnnnnn
     2761 nnnnnnnnnn nnnnnnnnnn cctttgacgt tggagtccac gttctttaat agtggactct
     2821 tgttccaaac tggaacaaca ctcaacccta tctcggtcta ttcttttgat ttataaggga
     2881 ttttgccgat ttcggcctat tggttaaaaa atgagctgat ttaacaaaaa tttaacgcga
     2941 attaattctg tggaatgtgt gtcagttagg gtgtggaaag tccccaggct ccccagcagg
     3001 cagaagtatg caaagcatgc atctcaatta gtcagcaacc aggtgtggaa agtccccagg
     3061 ctccccagca ggcagaagta tgcaaagcat gcatctcaat tagtcagcaa ccatagtccc
     3121 gcccctaact ccgcccatcc cgcccctaac tccgcccagt tccgcccatt ctccgcccca
     3181 tggctgacta atttttttta tttatgcaga ggccgaggcc gcctctgcct ctgagctatt
     3241 ccagaagtag tgaggaggct tttttggagg cctaggcttt tgcaaaaagc tcccgggagc
     3301 ttgtatatcc attttcggat ctgatcagca cgtgatgaaa aagcctgaac tcaccgcgac
     3361 gtctgtcgag aagtttctga tcgaaaagtt cgacagcgtc tccgacctga tgcagctctc
     3421 ggagggcgaa gaatctcgtg ctttcagctt cgatgtagga gggcgtggat atgtcctgcg
     3481 ggtaaatagc tgcgccgatg gtttctacaa agatcgttat gtttatcggc actttgcatc
     3541 ggccgcgctc ccgattccgg aagtgcttga cattggggaa ttcagcgaga gcctgaccta
     3601 ttgcatctcc cgccgtgcac agggtgtcac gttgcaagac ctgcctgaaa ccgaactgcc
     3661 cgctgttctg cagccggtcg cggaggccat ggatgcgatc gctgcggccg atcttagcca
     3721 gacgagcggg ttcggcccat tcggaccgca aggaatcggt caatacacta catggcgtga
     3781 tttcatatgc gcgattgctg atccccatgt gtatcactgg caaactgtga tggacgacac
     3841 cgtcagtgcg tccgtcgcgc aggctctcga tgagctgatg ctttgggccg aggactgccc
     3901 cgaagtccgg cacctcgtgc acgcggattt cggctccaac aatgtcctga cggacaatgg
     3961 ccgcataaca gcggtcattg actggagcga ggcgatgttc ggggattccc aatacgaggt
     4021 cgccaacatc ttcttctgga ggccgtggtt ggcttgtatg gagcagcaga cgcgctactt
     4081 cgagcggagg catccggagc ttgcaggatc gccgcggctc cgggcgtata tgctccgcat
     4141 tggtcttgac caactctatc agagcttggt tgacggcaat ttcgatgatg cagcttgggc
     4201 gcagggtcga tgcgacgcaa tcgtccgatc cggagccggg actgtcgggc gtacacaaat
     4261 cgcccgcaga agcgcggccg tctggaccga tggctgtgta gaagtactcg ccgatagtgg
     4321 aaaccgacgc cccagcactc gtccgagggc aaaggaatag cacgtgctac gagatttcga
     4381 ttccaccgcc gccttctatg aaaggttggg cttcggaatc gttttccggg acgccggctg
     4441 gatgatcctc cagcgcgggg atctcatgct ggagttcttc gcccacccca acttgtttat
     4501 tgcagcttat aatggttaca aataaagcaa tagcatcaca aatttcacaa ataaagcatt
     4561 tttttcactg cattctagtt gtggtttgtc caaactcatc aatgtatctt atcatgtctg
     4621 tataccgtcg acctctagct agagcttggc gtaatcatgg tcatagctgt ttcctgtgtg
     4681 aaattgttat ccgctcacaa ttccacacaa catacgagcc ggaagcataa agtgtaaagc
     4741 ctggggtgcc taatgagtga gctaactcac attaattgcg ttgcgctcac tgcccgcttt
     4801 ccagtcggga aacctgtcgt gccagctgca ttaatgaatc ggccaacgcg cggggagagg
     4861 cggtttgcgt attgggcgct cttccgcttc ctcgctcact gactcgctgc gctcggtcgt
     4921 tcggctgcgg cgagcggtat cagctcactc aaaggcggta atacggttat ccacagaatc
     4981 aggggataac gcaggaaaga acatgtgagc aaaaggccag caaaaggcca ggaaccgtaa
     5041 aaaggccgcg ttgctggcgt ttttccatag gctccgcccc cctgacgagc atcacaaaaa
     5101 tcgacgctca agtcagaggt ggcgaaaccc gacaggacta taaagatacc aggcgtttcc
     5161 ccctggaagc tccctcgtgc gctctcctgt tccgaccctg ccgcttaccg gatacctgtc
     5221 cgcctttctc ccttcgggaa gcgtggcgct ttctcatagc tcacgctgta ggtatctcag
     5281 ttcggtgtag gtcgttcgct ccaagctggg ctgtgtgcac gaaccccccg ttcagcccga
     5341 ccgctgcgcc ttatccggta actatcgtct tgagtccaac ccggtaagac acgacttatc
     5401 gccactggca gcagccactg gtaacaggat tagcagagcg aggtatgtag gcggtgctac
     5461 agagttcttg aagtggtggc ctaactacgg ctacactaga agaacagtat ttggtatctg
     5521 cgctctgctg aagccagtta ccttcggaaa aagagttggt agctcttgat ccggcaaaca
     5581 aaccaccgct ggtagcggtg gtttttttgt ttgcaagcag cagattacgc gcagaaaaaa
     5641 aggatctcaa gaagatcctt tgatcttttc tacggggtct gacgctcagt ggaacgaaaa
     5701 ctcacgttaa gggattttgg tcatgagatt atcaaaaagg atcttcacct agatcctttt
     5761 aaattaaaaa tgaagtttta aatcaatcta aagtatatat gagtaaactt ggtctgacag
     5821 ttaccaatgc ttaatcagtg aggcacctat ctcagcgatc tgtctatttc gttcatccat
     5881 agttgcctga ctccccgtcg tgtagataac tacgatacgg gagggcttac catctggccc
     5941 cagtgctgca atgataccgc gagacccacg ctcaccggct ccagatttat cagcaataaa
     6001 ccagccagcc ggaagggccg agcgcagaag tggtcctgca actttatccg cctccatcca
     6061 gtctattaat tgttgccggg aagctagagt aagtagttcg ccagttaata gtttgcgcaa
     6121 cgttgttgcc attgctacag gcatcgtggt gtcacgctcg tcgtttggta tggcttcatt
     6181 cagctccggt tcccaacgat caaggcgagt tacatgatcc cccatgttgt gcaaaaaagc
     6241 ggttagctcc ttcggtcctc cgatcgttgt cagaagtaag ttggccgcag tgttatcact
     6301 catggttatg gcagcactgc ataattctct tactgtcatg ccatccgtaa gatgcttttc
     6361 tgtgactggt gagtactcaa ccaagtcatt ctgagaatag tgtatgcggc gaccgagttg
     6421 ctcttgcccg gcgtcaatac gggataatac cgcgccacat agcagaactt taaaagtgct
     6481 catcattgga aaacgttctt cggggcgaaa actctcaagg atcttaccgc tgttgagatc
     6541 cagttcgatg taacccactc gtgcacccaa ctgatcttca gcatctttta ctttcaccag
     6601 cgtttctggg tgagcaaaaa caggaaggca aaatgccgca aaaaagggaa taagggcgac
     6661 acggaaatgt tgaatactca tactcttcct ttttcaatat tattgaagca tttatcaggg
     6721 ttattgtctc atgagcggat acatatttga atgtatttag aaaaataaac aaataggggt
     6781 tccgcgcaca tttccccgaa aaatggcgga aaccccggga atctaacccg gctgaacgga
     6841 tttagagtcc attcgatcta catgatcagg tttccggtgt ttcgtccttt ccacaagata
     6901 tataaagcca agaaatcgaa atactttcaa gttacggtaa gcatatgata gtccatttta
     6961 aaacataatt ttaaaactgc aaactaccca agaaattatt actttctacg tcacgtattt
     7021 tgtactaata tctttgtgtt tacagtcaaa ttaattctaa ttatctctct aacagccttg
     7081 tatcgtatat gcaaatatga aggaatcatg ggaaataggc cctcttcctg cccgaccttc
     7141 gcgatgtacg ggccagatat acgccaatat tggccattag ccatattatt cattggttat
     7201 atagcataaa tcaatattgg ctattggcca ttgcatac
//
